Addgene plasmid #152905: pGBW-m4133495
Purpose: Mammalian expression plasmid for SARS-CoV-2 nsp11
Depositing lab: Ginkgo Bioworks & Benjie Chen. Depositing organization: Ginkgo Bioworks.
Backbone
  Vector backbone: pTwist_CMV_6
  Backbone size w/o insert (bp): 4180
  Vector type: Mammalian Expression
Growth in bacteria
  Bacterial resistance: Ampicillin, 100 μg/mL
  Growth temperature: 37°C
  Growth strain: DH5alpha
  Copy number: High Copy
Gene/Insert
  Gene/Insert name: SARS-CoV-2 nsp11
  Species: Severe acute respiratory syndrome coronavirus 2
  Insert size (bp): 32
  Mutation: wt
  Entrez Gene: ORF1ab (a.k.a. GU280_gp01)
  Promoter: CMV
  Tag / fusion protein: Cleavable TEV;TapTag (C terminal on backbone)
  Cloning method: Unknown
Resource information
  A portion of this plasmid was derived from a plasmid made by: GinkgoBioworks
Depositor comments: NCBI reference sequence: YP_009725312.1
How to cite: pGBW-m4133495 was a gift from Ginkgo Bioworks & Benjie Chen (Addgene plasmid # 152905 ; http://n2t.net/addgene:152905 ; RRID:Addgene_152905)
