[The description below was written by a language model from this plasmid's Addgene catalogue record and pLannotate feature annotations shown in this document.]
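Description:
pGBW-m4133495 is a mammalian expression plasmid built on the pTwist_CMV_6 backbone for producing SARS-CoV-2 nsp11, the very short peptide encoded within ORF1ab. The catalogue lists the insert as wild type and only about 32 bp. The plasmid is propagated in E. coli from a high-copy ColE1/pUC-type origin and selected with ampicillin through a full-length β-lactamase (AmpR) gene. A second small β-lactamase fragment appears in the annotation and seems to be a backbone remnant.

Expression is driven by the human cytomegalovirus immediate-early enhancer and promoter; the annotation software matched the promoter region as a short CMV fragment plus a truncated CMVd2-type promoter. The nsp11 insert itself is too small to be annotated, but it would lie between the promoter, near the end of the circular map, and the tag sequences at the start.

The record describes a C-terminal, backbone-encoded TAP tag that is cleavable with TEV protease. This fits the two annotated coding fragments. One matches myosin light chain kinase 2 and probably represents a calmodulin-binding peptide. The other matches Staphylococcus aureus protein A and supplies IgG-binding domains. Together they would allow two-step tandem affinity purification, with TEV cleavage releasing the bait from an IgG matrix. An SV40 polyadenylation signal follows the cassette.

The expression unit is flanked by T7 and rrnG transcription terminators, a synthetic poly(A) signal and 5' and 3' β-globin insulator elements, which help isolate it from neighbouring transcription. The construct suits transient expression of tagged nsp11 in mammalian cells, for example for purification or for identifying host interaction partners, although the record states only mammalian expression as the purpose.
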