Features (pLannotate 1.2.2; 17 found; start..end, strand, type, name):
     95..172     +  CDS            MYLK2 (fragment): MYLK2_HUMAN - Experimental evidence at protein level: Swiss-Prot protein existence level 1. Implicated in the level of global muscle contraction and cardiac function. Phosphorylates a specific serine in the N-terminus of a myosin light chain. From Homo sapiens (Human).
    254..604     +  CDS            spa (fragment): SPA_STAAU - Experimental evidence at protein level: Swiss-Prot protein existence level 1. Plays a role in the inhibition of the host innate and adaptive immune responses. Possesses five immunoglobulin-binding domains that capture both the fragment crystallizable region (Fc region) and the Fab region (part of Ig that identifies antigen) of immunoglobulins (By similarity). In turn, Staphylococcus aureus is protected from phagocytic killing via inhibition of Ig Fc region. In addition, the host elicited B-cell response is prevented due to a decrease of antibody-secreting cell proliferation that en
    669..790     -  polyA_signal   SV40 poly(A) signal: SV40 polyadenylation signal
    813..882     -  CDS            large T antigen (fragment): large T antigen from SV40 (simian virus 40)
    905..951     +  terminator     T7 terminator: transcription terminator for bacteriophage T7 RNA polymerase
    981..1117    +  terminator     rrnG terminator: transcription terminator from the E. coli ribosomal RNA rrnG operon (Albrechtsen et al., 1991)
   1162..1233    +  misc_feature   3' β-globin insulator: insulator downstream of the human β-globin locus (Farrell et al., 2002)
   1459..2047    -  rep_origin     ori: high-copy-number ColE1/pMB1/pBR322/pUC origin of replication
   2219..2283    -  CDS            bla(M) (fragment): β-lactamase lacking the signal sequence; bla(M); allows cytosolic expression of β-lactamase
   2793..3653    +  CDS            AmpR: β-lactamase; bla; confers resistance to ampicillin, carbenicillin, and related antibiotics
   3666..3802    +  terminator     rrnG terminator: transcription terminator from the E. coli ribosomal RNA rrnG operon (Albrechtsen et al., 1991)
   3954..4025    +  misc_feature   5' β-globin insulator: insulator upstream of the human β-globin locus (Farrell et al., 2002)
   4030..4076    -  terminator     T7 terminator: transcription terminator for bacteriophage T7 RNA polymerase
   4094..4142    -  polyA_signal   poly(A) signal: synthetic polyadenylation signal
   4223..4526    +  enhancer       CMV enhancer: human cytomegalovirus immediate early enhancer
   4599..4616    -  promoter       CMV promoter (fragment): human cytomegalovirus (CMV) immediate early promoter
   4679..4730    +  promoter       CMVd2 promoter: truncated human cytomegalovirus (CMV) immediate early promoter that yields moderately reduced expression relative to the full-length promoter
>Addgene plasmid #152905 | pGBW-m4133495 | depositor full sequence | sequence record 295917 | Full Sequence
CACCATGGCTGATGCACAATCGTTTTTAAACGGGTTTGCGGAAAACCTTTACTTTCAGTCGGGACGGCGA
ATCCCGGGGCTGATAAATCCCTGGAAAAGGAGATGGAAGAAGAACTTTATTGCAGTGTCTGCGGCTAACC
GGTTCAAAAAGATCAGTTCAAGCGGCGCCCTAGATTACGACATTCCTACGACCGCCTCCGAGAATCTCTA
TTTCCAGGGTGAATTTGGCTTGGCACAACATGACGAGGCCGTCGATAACAAGTTTAATAAAGAACAGCAG
AACGCTTTCTATGAGATCCTTCACTTACCAAATCTGAACGAAGAGCAACGCAACGCTTTCATTCAGAGCC
TGAAAGACGATCCCTCGCAGTCTGCAAATCTCCTGGCCGAAGCCAAGAAGCTGAATGACGCACAGGCTCC
AAAAGTTGATAACAAGTTTAACAAGGAGCAGCAGAATGCTTTCTACGAGATATTGCACCTTCCTAATCTG
AATGAGGAACAAAGAAATGCATTTATCCAGTCCCTAAAAGACGATCCATCACAGAGTGCCAACCTGCTTG
CGGAAGCCAAAAAGCTCAATGATGCCCAGGCCCCGAAAGTAGACGCGAACCATCAATAAGCTAGCTTGAC
TGACTGAGATACAGCGTACCTTCAGCTCACAGACATGATAAGATACATTGATGAGTTTGGACAAACCACA
ACTAGAATGCAGTGAAAAAAATGCTTTATTTGTGAAATTTGTGATGCTATTGCTTTATTTGTAACCATTA
TAAGCTGCAATAAACAAGTTAACAACAACAATTGCATTCATTTTATGTTTCAGGTTCAGGGGGAGGTGTG
GGAGGTTTTTTAAAGCAAGTAAAACCTCTACAAATGTGGTATTGGCCCATCTCTATCGGTATCGTAGCAT
AACCCCTTGGGGCCTCTAAACGGGTCTTGAGGGGTTTTTTGTGCCCCTCGGGCCGGATTGCTATCTACCG
GCATTGGCGCAGAAAAAAATGCCTGATGCGACGCTGCGCGTCTTATACTCCCACATATGCCAGATTCAGC
AACGGATACGGCTTCCCCAACTTGCCCACTTCCATACGTGTCCTCCTTACCAGAAATTTATCCTTAAGGT
CGTCAGCTATCCTGCAGGCGATCTCTCGATTTCGATCAAGACATTCCTTTAATGGTCTTTTCTGGACACC
ACTAGGGGTCAGAAGTAGTTCATCAAACTTTCTTCCCTCCCTAATCTCATTGGTTACCTTGGGCTATCGA
AACTTAATTAACCAGTCAAGTCAGCTACTTGGCGAGATCGACTTGTCTGGGTTTCGACTACGCTCAGAAT
TGCGTCAGTCAAGTTCGATCTGGTCCTTGCTATTGCACCCGTTCTCCGATTACGAGTTTCATTTAAATCA
TGTGAGCAAAAGGCCAGCAAAAGGCCAGGAACCGTAAAAAGGCCGCGTTGCTGGCGTTTTTCCATAGGCT
CCGCCCCCCTGACGAGCATCACAAAAATCGACGCTCAAGTCAGAGGTGGCGAAACCCGACAGGACTATAA
AGATACCAGGCGTTTCCCCCTGGAAGCTCCCTCGTGCGCTCTCCTGTTCCGACCCTGCCGCTTACCGGAT
ACCTGTCCGCCTTTCTCCCTTCGGGAAGCGTGGCGCTTTCTCATAGCTCACGCTGTAGGTATCTCAGTTC
GGTGTAGGTCGTTCGCTCCAAGCTGGGCTGTGTGCACGAACCCCCCGTTCAGCCCGACCGCTGCGCCTTA
TCCGGTAACTATCGTCTTGAGTCCAACCCGGTAAGACACGACTTATCGCCACTGGCAGCAGCCACTGGTA
ACAGGATTAGCAGAGCGAGGTATGTAGGCGGTGCTACAGAGTTCTTGAAGTGGTGGCCTAACTACGGCTA
CACTAGAAGAACAGTATTTGGTATCTGCGCTCTGCTGAAGCCAGTTACCTTCGGAAAAAGAGTTGGTAGC
TCTTGATCCGGCAAACAAACCACCGCTGGTAGCGGTGGTTTTTTTGTTTGCAAGCAGCAGATTACGCGCA
GAAAAAAAGGATCTCAAGAAGATCCTTTGATCTTTTCTACGGGGTCTGACGCTCAGTGGAACGAAAACTC
ACGTTAAGGGATTTTGGTCATGAGATTATCAAAAAGGATCTTCACCTAGATCCTTTTAAATTAAAAATGA
AGTTTTAAATCAATCTAAAGTATATATGAGTAAACTTGGTCTGACAGTTACCAATGCTTAATCAGTGAGG
CACCTATCTCAGCGATCTGTCTATTTCGTTCATCCATAGTTGCATTTAAATTTCCGAACTCTCCAAGGCC
CTCGTCGGAAAATCTTCAAACCTTTCGTCCGATCCATCTTGCAGGCTACCTCTCGAACGAACTATCGCAA
GTCTCTTGGCCGGCCTTGCGCCTTGGCTATTGCTTGGCAGCGCCTATCGCCAGGTATTACTCCAATCCCG
AATATCCGAGATCGGGATCACCCGAGAGAAGTTCAACCTACATCCTCAATCCCGATCTATCCGAGATCCG
AGGAATATCGAAATCGGGGCGCGCCTGGTGTACCGAGAACGATCCTCTCAGTGCGAGTCTCGACGATCCA
TATCGTTGCTTGGCAGTCAGCCAGTCGGAATCCAGCTTGGGACCCAGGAAGTCCAATCGTCAGATATTGT
ACTCAAGCCTGGTCACGGCAGCGTACCGATCTGTTTAAACCTAGATATTGATAGTCTGATCGGTCAACGT
ATAATCGAGTCCTAGCTTTTGCAAACATCTATCAAGAGACAGGATCAGCAGGAGGCTTTCGCATGAGTAT
TCAACATTTCCGTGTCGCCCTTATTCCCTTTTTTGCGGCATTTTGCCTTCCTGTTTTTGCTCACCCAGAA
ACGCTGGTGAAAGTAAAAGATGCTGAAGATCAGTTGGGTGCGCGAGTGGGTTACATCGAACTGGATCTCA
ACAGCGGTAAGATCCTTGAGAGTTTTCGCCCCGAAGAACGCTTTCCAATGATGAGCACTTTTAAAGTTCT
GCTATGTGGCGCGGTATTATCCCGTATTGACGCCGGGCAAGAGCAACTCGGTCGCCGCATACACTATTCT
CAGAATGACTTGGTTGAGTATTCACCAGTCACAGAAAAGCATCTTACGGATGGCATGACAGTAAGAGAAT
TATGCAGTGCTGCCATAACCATGAGTGATAACACTGCGGCCAACTTACTTCTGACAACGATTGGAGGACC
GAAGGAGCTAACCGCTTTTTTGCACAACATGGGGGATCATGTAACTCGCCTTGATCGTTGGGAACCGGAG
CTGAATGAAGCCATACCAAACGACGAGCGTGACACCACGATGCCTGTAGCAATGGCAACAACCTTGCGTA
AACTATTAACTGGCGAACTACTTACTCTAGCTTCCCGGCAACAGTTGATAGACTGGATGGAGGCGGATAA
AGTTGCAGGACCACTTCTGCGCTCGGCCCTTCCGGCTGGCTGGTTTATTGCTGATAAATCTGGAGCCGGT
GAGCGTGGGTCTCGCGGTATCATTGCAGCACTGGGGCCAGATGGTAAGCCCTCCCGTATCGTAGTTATCT
ACACGACGGGGAGTCAGGCAACTATGGATGAACGAAATAGACAGATCGCTGAGATAGGTGCCTCACTGAT
TAAGCATTGGTAACCGATTCTAGGTGCATTGGCGCAGAAAAAAATGCCTGATGCGACGCTGCGCGTCTTA
TACTCCCACATATGCCAGATTCAGCAACGGATACGGCTTCCCCAACTTGCCCACTTCCATACGTGTCCTC
CTTACCAGAAATTTATCCTTAAGATCCCGAATCGTTTAAACTCGACTCTGGCTCTATCGAATCTCCGTCG
TTTCGAGCTTACGCGAACAGCCGTGGCGCTCATTTGCTCGTCGGGCATCGAATCTCGTCAGCTATCGTCA
GCTTACCTTTTTGGCAGCGATCGCGGCTCCCGACATCTTGGACCATTAGCTCCACAGGTATCTTCTTCCC
TCTAGTGGTCATAACAGCAGCTTCAGCTACCTCTCAATTCAAAAAACCCCTCAAGACCCGTTTAGAGGCC
CCAAGGGGTTATGCTATCAATCGTTGCGTTACACACACAAAAAACCAACACACATCCATCTTCGATGGAT
AGCGATTTTATTATCTAACTGCTGATCGAGTGTAGCCAGATCTAGTAATCAATTACGGGGTCATTAGTTC
ATAGCCCATATATGGAGTTCCGCGTTACATAACTTACGGTAAATGGCCCGCCTGGCTGACCGCCCAACGA
CCCCCGCCCATTGACGTCAATAATGACGTATGTTCCCATAGTAACGCCAATAGGGACTTTCCATTGACGT
CAATGGGTGGAGTATTTACGGTAAACTGCCCACTTGGCAGTACATCAAGTGTATCATATGCCAAGTACGC
CCCCTATTGACGTCAATGACGGTAAATGGCCCGCCTGGCATTATGCCCAGTACATGACCTTATGGGACTT
TCCTACTTGGCAGTACATCTACGTATTAGTCATCGCTATTACCATGCTGATGCGGTTTTGGCAGTACATC
AATGGGCGTGGATAGCGGTTTGACTCACGGGGATTTCCAAGTCTCCACCCCATTGACGTCAATGGGAGTT
TGTTTTGGCACCAAAATCAACGGGACTTTCCAAAATGTCGTAACAACTCCGCCCCATTGACGCAAATGGG
CGGTAGGCGTGTACGGTGGGAGGTCTATATAAGCAGAGCTGGTTTAGTGAACCGTCAGATCAGATCTTTG
TCGATCCTACCATCCACTCGACACACCCGCCAGCGGCCGC
